>Addgene plasmid #39412 | TAL2054 | depositor partial sequence | sequence record 49714 | TAL2054 sequence 1436 bps
GAACCTGACCCCAGACCAGGTAGTCGCAATCGCGAACAATAATGGGGGAAAGCAAGCCCTGGAAACCGTG
CAAAGGTTGTTGCCGGTCCTTTGTCAAGACCACGGCCTTACACCGGAGCAAGTCGTGGCCATTGCAAGCA
ATGGGGGTGGCAAACAGGCTCTTGAGACGGTTCAGAGACTTCTCCCAGTTCTCTGTCAAGCCCACGGGCT
GACTCCCGATCAAGTTGTAGCGATTGCGTCGCATGACGGAGGGAAACAAGCATTGGAGACTGTCCAACGG
CTCCTTCCCGTGTTGTGTCAAGCCCACGGTTTGACGCCTGCACAAGTGGTCGCCATCGCCAGCCATGATG
GCGGTAAGCAGGCGCTGGAAACAGTACAGCGCCTGCTGCCTGTACTGTGCCAGGATCATGGACTGACCCC
AGACCAGGTAGTCGCAATCGCGAACAATAATGGGGGAAAGCAAGCCCTGGAAACCGTGCAAAGGTTGTTG
CCGGTCCTTTGTCAAGACCACGGCCTTACACCGGAGCAAGTCGTGGCCATTGCAAATAATAACGGTGGCA
AACAGGCTCTTGAGACGGTTCAGAGACTTCTCCCAGTTCTCTGTCAAGCCCACGGGCTGACTCCCGATCA
AGTTGTAGCGATTGCGTCGCATGACGGAGGGAAACAAGCATTGGAGACTGTCCAACGGCTCCTTCCCGTG
TTGTGTCAAGCCCACGGTTTGACGCCTGCACAAGTGGTCGCCATCGCCAACAACAACGGCGGTAAGCAGG
CGCTGGAAACAGTACAGCGCCTGCTGCCTGTACTGTGCCAGGATCATGGACTGACCCCAGACCAGGTAGT
CGCAATCGCGTCGAACATTGGGGGAAAGCAAGCCCTGGAAACCGTGCAAAGGTTGTTGCCGGTCCTTTGT
CAAGACCACGGCCTTACACCGGAGCAAGTCGTGGCCATTGCAAATAATAACGGTGGCAAACAGGCTCTTG
AGACGGTTCAGAGACTTCTCCCAGTTCTCTGTCAAGCCCACGGGCTGACTCCCGATCAAGTTGTAGCGAT
TGCGAATAACAATGGAGGGAAACAAGCATTGGAGACTGTCCAACGGCTCCTTCCCGTGTTGTGTCAAGCC
CACGGTTTGACGCCTGCACAAGTGGTCGCCATCGCCAACAACAACGGCGGTAAGCAGGCGCTGGAAACAG
TACAGCGCCTGCTGCCTGTACTGTGCCAGGATCATGGACTGACCCCAGACCAGGTAGTCGCAATCGCGTC
ACATGACGGGGGAAAGCAAGCCCTGGAAACCGTGCAAAGGTTGTTGCCGGTCCTTTGTCAAGACCACGGC
CTTACACCGGAGCAAGTCGTGGCCATTGCAAATAATAACGGTGGCAAACAGGCTCTTGAGACGGTTCAGA
GACTTCTCCCAGTTCTCTGTCAAGCCCACGGGCTGA
