>Addgene plasmid #39412 | TAL2054 | addgene partial sequence | sequence record 53478 | JDS-TALEN-F 5'-TAGGGGTCGGTAAACAGTGG-3'
TGCTGACTGTGGCGGGTGAGCTTAGGGGGCCTCCGCTCCAGCTCGACACCGGGCAGCTGCTGAAGATCGC
GAAGAGAGGGGGAGTAACAGCGGTAGAGGCAGTGCACGCCTGGCGCAATGCGCTCACCGGGGCCCCCTTG
AACCTGACCCCAGACCAGGTAGTCGCAATCGCGAACAATAATGGGGGAAAGCAAGCCCTGGAAACCGTGC
AAAGGTTGTTGCCGGTCCTTTGTCAAGACCACGGCCTTACACCGGAGCAAGTCGTGGCCATTGCAAGCAA
TGGGGGTGGCAAACAGGCTCTTGAGACGGTTCAGAGACTTCTCCCAGTTCTCTGTCAAGCCCACGGGCTG
ACTCCCGATCAAGTTGTAGCGATTGCGTCGCATGACGGAGGGAAACAAGCATTGGAGACTGTCCAACGGC
TCCTTCCCGTGTTGTGTCAAGCCCACGGTTTGACGCCTGCACAAGTGGTCGCCATCGCCAGCCATGATGG
CGGTAAGCAGGCGCTGGAAACAGTACAGCGCCTGCTGCCTGTACTGTGCCAGGATCATGGACTGACCCCA
GACCAGGTAGTCGCAATCGCGAACAATAATGGGGGAAAGCAAGCCCTGGAAACCGTGCAAAGGTTGTTGC
CGGTCCTTTGTCAAGACCACGGCCTTACACCGGAGCAAGTCGTGGCCATTGCAAATAATAACGGTGGCAA
ACAGGCTCTTGAGACGGTTCAGAGACTTCTCCCAGTTCTCTGTCAAGCCCACGGGCTGACTCCCGATCAA
GTTGTAGCGATTGCGTCGCATGACGGAGGGAAACAAGCATTGGAGACTGTCCAACGGCTCCTTCCCGTGT
TGTGTCAAGCCCACGGTTTGACGCCTGCACAAGTGGTCGCCATCGCCAACAACAACGGCGGTAAGCAGGC
GCTGGAAACAGTACAGCGCCTGCTGCCTGTACTGTGCCAGGATCATGGACTGACCCCAGACCAGGTAGTC
GCAATCGCGTCGAACATTGGGGGAAAGCAAGCCCTGGAAACCG
