[The description below was written by a language model from this plasmid's Addgene catalogue record.]
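Description:
TAL2054 is a mammalian expression plasmid encoding the left monomer of a TALE nuclease pair directed against the eGFP reporter gene (eGFP-TALEN-28-Left). It is built on the JDS70 backbone, a roughly 6.4 kb TALEN expression vector, into which a 1.4 kb array of TAL effector repeats was inserted through BsmBI sites that were destroyed during cloning. This fits the type IIS, seamless assembly used in the FLASH method for high-throughput TALEN construction. The plasmid is maintained at high copy in E. coli under ampicillin selection. No feature table is provided, so the origin of replication and other backbone elements are not itemised in the record.

Expression is driven by the CMV promoter for strong constitutive transcription in mammalian cells. The vector type annotation also lists T7, which suggests that a T7 promoter is available for in vitro transcription of TALEN mRNA. The backbone supplies the flanking protein parts: an N-terminal 3X FLAG tag for detection and a C-terminal wild-type FokI cleavage domain. The inserted repeat array therefore completes an in-frame fusion whose DNA-binding specificity is set by the repeats, and the depositor specifies a 16-nucleotide target half-site within eGFP. Because FokI must dimerise to cut, this construct is meant to be co-delivered with a matching right-hand TALEN that binds the opposite strand. The pair then makes a double-strand break in eGFP, typically scored as loss of fluorescence in reporter cells. The record lists the insert species as human, although the target is the eGFP sequence. The depositor notes that the repetitive array is prone to recombination and recommends verifying the plasmid's integrity by diagnostic restriction digest before use.
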