Addgene plasmid #39412: TAL2054
Depositing lab: Keith Joung. Depositing organization: Massachusetts General Hospital. Publication: FLASH assembly of TALENs for high-throughput genome editing. Reyon D, Tsai SQ, Khayter C, Foden JA, Sander JD, Joung JK. Nat Biotechnol. 2012 Apr 8. doi: 10.1038/nbt.2170. PubMed 22484455.
Backbone
  Vector backbone: JDS70
  Backbone manufacturer: Joung lab (Addgene Plasmid # 32285)
  Backbone size w/o insert (bp): 6447
  Vector type: Mammalian Expression ; T7
Growth in bacteria
  Bacterial resistance: Ampicillin, 100 μg/mL
  Growth temperature: 37°C
  Growth strain: XL1 Blue
  Copy number: High Copy
Gene/Insert
  Gene/Insert name: eGFP-TALEN-28-Left
  Species: H. sapiens (human)
  Insert size (bp): 1436
  Promoter: CMV
  Tag / fusion protein: 3X Flag (N terminal on backbone); WT FOKI (C terminal on backbone)
  Cloning method: Restriction Enzyme; 5′ cloning site BsmBI (destroyed during cloning); 3′ cloning site BsmBI (destroyed during cloning)
  Sequencing primers: 5′ CMV-F
Terms and licenses: Academic/Nonprofit Terms; Industry Terms: Not Available to Industry
Depositor comments: Target binding site: TGTCCGGCGAGGGCGA To reduce the chance of recombination in this plasmid, do not grow in liquid culture for more than 12-14 hours. It is strongly recommended that users perform a diagnostic digest to verify this plasmid prior to use. For example, a double digest of the plasmid with BamHI and KpnI should result in two bands at 2.1kb and 5.8kb
How to cite: TAL2054 was a gift from Keith Joung (Addgene plasmid # 39412 ; http://n2t.net/addgene:39412 ; RRID:Addgene_39412)
